>Addgene plasmid #105566 | LEP-shMLL-AF9.1039 | depositor full sequence | sequence record 204158 | LEP-shMLL-AF9.1039 sequence 7979 bps
TGAAAGACCCCACCTGTAGGTTTGGCAAGCTAGCTTAAGTAACGCCATTTTGCAAGGCATGGAAAATACA
TAACTGAGAATAGAGAAGTTCAGATCAAGGTTAGGAACAGAGAGACAGCAGAATATGGGCCAAACAGGAT
ATCTGTGGTAAGCAGTTCCTGCCCCGGCTCAGGGCCAAGAACAGATGGTCCCCAGATGCGGTCCCGCCCT
CAGCAGTTTCTAGAGAACCATCAGATGTTTCCAGGGTGCCCCAAGGACCTGAAATGACCCTGTGCCTTAT
TTGAACTAACCAATCAGTTCGCTTCTCGCTTCTGTTCGCGCGCTTCTGCTCCCCGAGCTCAATAAAAGAG
CCCACAACCCCTCACTCGGCGCGCCAGTCCTCCGATAGACTGCGTCGCCCGGGTACCCGTATTCCCAATA
AAGCCTCTTGCTGTTTGCATCCGAATCGTGGACTCGCTGATCCTTGGGAGGGTCTCCTCAGATTGATTGA
CTGCCCACCTCGGGGGTCTTTCATTTGGAGGTTCCACCGAGATTTGGAGACCCCTGCCCAGGGACCACCG
ACCCCCCCGCCGGGAGGTAAGCTGGCCAGCGGTCGTTTCGTGTCTGTCTCTGTCTTTGTGCGTGTTTGTG
CCGGCATCTAATGTTTGCGCCTGCGTCTGTACTAGTTAGCTAACTAGCTCTGTATCTGGCGGACCCGTGG
TGGAACTGACGAGTTCTGAACACCCGGCCGCAACCCTGGGAGACGTCCCAGGGACTTTGGGGGCCGTTTT
TGTGGCCCGACCTGAGGAAGGGAGTCGATGTGGAATCCGACCCCGTCAGGATATGTGGTTCTGGTAGGAG
ACGAGAACCTAAAACAGTTCCCGCCTCCGTCTGAATTTTTGCTTTCGGTTTGGAACCGAAGCCGCGCGTC
TTGTCTGCTGCAGCGCTGCAGCATCGTTCTGTGTTGTCTCTGTCTGACTGTGTTTCTGTATTTGTCTGAA
AATTAGGGCCAGACTGTTACCACTCCCTTAAGTTTGACCTTAGGTCACTGGAAAGATGTCGAGCGGATCG
CTCACAACCAGTCGGTAGATGTCAAGAAGAGACGTTGGGTTACCTTCTGCTCTGCAGAATGGCCAACCTT
TAACGTCGGATGGCCGCGAGACGGCACCTTTAACCGAGACCTCATCACCCAGGTTAAGATCAAGGTCTTT
TCACCTGGCCCGCATGGACACCCAGACCAGGTCCCCTACATCGTGACCTGGGAAGCCTTGGCTTTTGACC
CCCCTCCCTGGGTCAAGCCCTTTGTACACCCTAAGCCTCCGCCTCCTCTTCCTCCATCCGCCCCGTCTCT
CCCCCTTGAACCTCCTCGTTCGACCCCGCCTCGATCCTCCCTTTATCCAGCCCTCACTCCTTCTCTAGGC
GCCGGAATTAGATCTCTCGACTAGGGATAACAGGGTAATTGTTTGAATGAGGCTTCAGTACTTTACAGAA
TCGTTGCCTGCACATCTTGGAAACACTTGCTGGGATTACTTCGACTTCTTAACCCAACAGAAGGCTCGAG
AAGGTATATTGCTGTTGACAGTGAGCGATCCACTTACAAAAGAAGATAATAGTGAAGCCACAGATGTATT
ATCTTCTTTTGTAAGTGGAGTGCCTACTGCCTCGGACTTCAAGGGGCTAGAATTCGAGCAATTATCTTGT
TTACTAAAACTGAATACCTTGCTATCTCTTTGATACATTTTTACAAAGCTGAATTAAAATGGTATAAATT
AAATCACTTTTTTCAATTGACGCGTGATCTAATTCTACCGGGTAGGGGAGGCGCTTTTCCCAAGGCAGTC
TGGAGCATGCGCTTTAGCAGCCCCGCTGGGCACTTGGCGCTACACAAGTGGCCTCTGGCCTCGCACACAT
TCCACATCCACCGGTAGGCGCCAACCGGCTCCGTTCTTTGGTGGCCCCTTCGCGCCACCTTCTACTCCTC
CCCTAGTCAGGAAGTTCCCCCCCGCCCCGCAGCTCGCGTCGTGCAGGACGTGACAAATGGAAGTAGCACG
TCTCACTAGTCTCGTGCAGATGGACAGCACCGCTGAGCAATGGAAGCGGGTAGGCCTTTGGGGCAGCGGC
CAATAGCAGCTTTGCTCCTTCGCTTTCTGGGCTCAGAGGCTGGGAAGGGGTGGGTCCGGGGGCGGGCTCA
GGGGCGGGCTCAGGGGCGGGGCGGGCGCCCGAAGGTCCTCCGGAGGCCCGGCATTCTGCACGCTTCAAAA
GCGCACGTCTGCCGCGCTGTTCTCCTCTTCCTCATCTCCGGGCCTTTCGACCTGCAGCCCAAGCTTACCA
TGACCGAGTACAAGCCCACGGTGCGCCTCGCCACCCGCGACGACGTCCCCAGGGCCGTACGCACCCTCGC
CGCCGCGTTCGCCGACTACCCCGCCACGCGCCACACCGTCGATCCGGACCGCCACATCGAGCGGGTCACC
GAGCTGCAAGAACTCTTCCTCACGCGCGTCGGGCTCGACATCGGCAAGGTGTGGGTCGCGGACGACGGCG
CCGCGGTGGCGGTCTGGACCACGCCGGAGAGCGTCGAAGCGGGGGCGGTGTTCGCCGAGATCGGCCCGCG
CATGGCCGAGTTGAGCGGTTCCCGGCTGGCCGCGCAGCAACAGATGGAAGGCCTCCTGGCGCCGCACCGG
CCCAAGGAGCCCGCGTGGTTCCTGGCCACCGTCGGCGTCTCGCCCGACCACCAGGGCAAGGGTCTGGGCA
GCGCCGTCGTGCTCCCCGGAGTGGAGGCGGCCGAGCGCGCCGGGGTGCCCGCCTTCCTGGAGACCTCCGC
GCCCCGCAACCTCCCCTTCTACGAGCGGCTCGGCTTCACCGTCACCGCCGACGTCGAGGTGCCCGAAGGA
CCGCGCACCTGGTGCATGACCCGCAAGCCCGGTGCCTGACGCCCGCCCCACGACCCGCAGCGCCCGACCG
AAAGGAGCGCACGACCCCATGCATCCAATTCCGCCCCCCCCCCCTAACGTTACTGGCCGAAGCCGCTTGG
AATAAGGCCGGTGTGCGTTTGTCTATATGTTATTTTCCACCATATTGCCGTCTTTTGGCAATGTGAGGGC
CCGGAAACCTGGCCCTGTCTTCTTGACGAGCATTCCTAGGGGTCTTTCCCCTCTCGCCAAAGGAATGCAA
GGTCTGTTGAATGTCGTGAAGGAAGCAGTTCCTCTGGAAGCTTCTTGAAGACAAACAACGTCTGTAGCGA
CCCTTTGCAGGCAGCGGAACCCCCCACCTGGCGACAGGTGCCTCTGCGGCCAAAAGCCACGTGTATAAGA
TACACCTGCAAAGGCGGCACAACCCCAGTGCCACGTTGTGAGTTGGATAGTTGTGGAAAGAGTCAAATGG
CTCTCCTCAAGCGTATTCAACAAGGGGCTGAAGGATGCCCAGAAGGTACCCCATTGTATGGGATCTGATC
TGGGGCCTCGGTGCACATGCTTTACATGTGTTTAGTCGAGGTTAAAAAAACGTCTAGGCCCCCCGAACCA
CGGGGACGTGGTTTTCCTTTGAAAAACACGATGATAATATGGCCACAACCATGGTGAGCAAGGGCGAGGA
GCTGTTCACCGGGGTGGTGCCCATCCTGGTCGAGCTGGACGGCGACGTAAACGGCCACAAGTTCAGCGTG
TCTGGCGAGGGCGAGGGCGATGCCACCTACGGCAAGCTGACCCTGAAGTTCATCTGCACCACCGGCAAGC
TGCCCGTGCCCTGGCCCACCCTCGTGACCACCCTGACCTACGGCGTGCAGTGCTTCAGCCGCTACCCCGA
CCACATGAAGCAGCACGACTTCTTCAAGTCCGCCATGCCCGAAGGCTACGTCCAGGAGCGCACCATCTTC
TTCAAGGACGACGGCAACTACAAGACCCGCGCCGAGGTGAAGTTCGAGGGCGACACCCTGGTGAACCGCA
TCGAGCTGAAGGGCATCGACTTCAAGGAGGACGGCAACATCCTGGGGCACAAGCTGGAGTACAACTACAA
CAGCCACAACGTCTATATCATGGCCGACAAGCAGAAGAACGGCATCAAGGCGAACTTCAAGATCCGCCAC
AACATCGAGGACGGCAGCGTGCAGCTCGCCGACCACTACCAGCAGAACACCCCCATCGGCGACGGCCCCG
TGCTGCTGCCCGACAACCACTACCTGAGCACCCAGTCCGCCCTGAGCAAAGACCCCAACGAGAAGCGCGA
TCACATGGTCCTGCTGGAGTTCGTGACCGCCGCCGGGATCACTCTCGGCATGGACGAGCTGTACAAGTAA
TGAATTAATTAAGAATTATCAAGCTTATCGATACCGTCGACCTGCAGCCAAGCTTATCGATAAAATAAAA
GATTTTATTTAGTCTCCAGAAAAAGGGGGGAATGAAAGACCCCACCTGTAGGTTTGGCAAGCTAGCTTAA
GTAACGCCATTTTGCAAGGCATGGAAAATACATAACTGAGAATAGAGAAGTTCAGATCAAGGTTAGGAAC
AGAGAGACAGCAGAATATGGGCCAAACAGGATATCTGTGGTAAGCAGTTCCTGCCCCGGCTCAGGGCCAA
GAACAGATGGTCCCCAGATGCGGTCCCGCCCTCAGCAGTTTCTAGAGAACCATCAGATGTTTCCAGGGTG
CCCCAAGGACCTGAAATGACCCTGTGCCTTATTTGAACTAACCAATCAGTTCGCTTCTCGCTTCTGTTCG
CGCGCTTCTGCTCCCCGAGCTCAATAAAAGAGCCCACAACCCCTCACTCGGCGCGCCAGTCCTCCGATAG
ACTGCGTCGCCCGGGTACCCGTGTATCCAATAAACCCTCTTGCAGTTGCATCCGACTTGTGGTCTCGCTG
TTCCTTGGGAGGGTCTCCTCTGAGTGATTGACTACCCGTCAGCGGGGGTCTTTCATGGGTAACAGTTTCT
TGAAGTTGGAGAACAACATTCTGAGGGTAGGAGTCGAATATTAAGTAATCCTGACTCAATTAGCCACTGT
TTTGAATCCACATACTCCAATACTCCTGAAATAGTTCATTATGGACAGCGCAGAAAGAGCTGGGGAGAAT
TGTGAAATTGTTATCCGCTCACAATTCCACACAACATACGAGCCGGAAGCATAAAGTGTAAAGCCTGGGG
TGCCTAATGAGTGAGCTAACTCACATTAATTGCGTTGCGCTCACTGCCCGCTTTCCAGTCGGGAAACCTG
TCGTGCCAGCTGCATTAATGAATCGGCCAACGCGCGGGGAGAGGCGGTTTGCGTATTGGGCGCTCTTCCG
CTTCCTCGCTCACTGACTCGCTGCGCTCGGTCGTTCGGCTGCGGCGAGCGGTATCAGCTCACTCAAAGGC
GGTAATACGGTTATCCACAGAATCAGGGGATAACGCAGGAAAGAACATGTGAGCAAAAGGCCAGCAAAAG
GCCAGGAACCGTAAAAAGGCCGCGTTGCTGGCGTTTTTCCATAGGCTCCGCCCCCCTGACGAGCATCACA
AAAATCGACGCTCAAGTCAGAGGTGGCGAAACCCGACAGGACTATAAAGATACCAGGCGTTTCCCCCTGG
AAGCTCCCTCGTGCGCTCTCCTGTTCCGACCCTGCCGCTTACCGGATACCTGTCCGCCTTTCTCCCTTCG
GGAAGCGTGGCGCTTTCTCATAGCTCACGCTGTAGGTATCTCAGTTCGGTGTAGGTCGTTCGCTCCAAGC
TGGGCTGTGTGCACGAACCCCCCGTTCAGCCCGACCGCTGCGCCTTATCCGGTAACTATCGTCTTGAGTC
CAACCCGGTAAGACACGACTTATCGCCACTGGCAGCAGCCACTGGTAACAGGATTAGCAGAGCGAGGTAT
GTAGGCGGTGCTACAGAGTTCTTGAAGTGGTGGCCTAACTACGGCTACACTAGAAGAACAGTATTTGGTA
TCTGCGCTCTGCTGAAGCCAGTTACCTTCGGAAAAAGAGTTGGTAGCTCTTGATCCGGCAAACAAACCAC
CGCTGGTAGCGGTGGTTTTTTTGTTTGCAAGCAGCAGATTACGCGCAGAAAAAAAGGATCTCAAGAAGAT
CCTTTGATCTTTTCTACGGGGTCTGACGCTCAGTGGAACGAAAACTCACGTTAAGGGATTTTGGTCATGA
GATTATCAAAAAGGATCTTCACCTAGATCCTTTTAAATTAAAAATGAAGTTTTAAATCAATCTAAAGTAT
ATATGAGTAAACTTGGTCTGACAGTTACCAATGCTTAATCAGTGAGGCACCTATCTCAGCGATCTGTCTA
TTTCGTTCATCCATAGTTGCCTGACTCCCCGTCGTGTAGATAACTACGATACGGGAGGGCTTACCATCTG
GCCCCAGTGCTGCAATGATACCGCGAGACCCACGCTCACCGGCTCCAGATTTATCAGCAATAAACCAGCC
AGCCGGAAGGGCCGAGCGCAGAAGTGGTCCTGCAACTTTATCCGCCTCCATCCAGTCTATTAATTGTTGC
CGGGAAGCTAGAGTAAGTAGTTCGCCAGTTAATAGTTTGCGCAACGTTGTTGCCATTGCTACAGGCATCG
TGGTGTCACGCTCGTCGTTTGGTATGGCTTCATTCAGCTCCGGTTCCCAACGATCAAGGCGAGTTACATG
ATCCCCCATGTTGTGCAAAAAAGCGGTTAGCTCCTTCGGTCCTCCGATCGTTGTCAGAAGTAAGTTGGCC
GCAGTGTTATCACTCATGGTTATGGCAGCACTGCATAATTCTCTTACTGTCATGCCATCCGTAAGATGCT
TTTCTGTGACTGGTGAGTACTCAACCAAGTCATTCTGAGAATAGTGTATGCGGCGACCGAGTTGCTCTTG
CCCGGCGTCAATACGGGATAATACCGCGCCACATAGCAGAACTTTAAAAGTGCTCATCATTGGAAAACGT
TCTTCGGGGCGAAAACTCTCAAGGATCTTACCGCTGTTGAGATCCAGTTCGATGTAACCCACTCGTGCAC
CCAACTGATCTTCAGCATCTTTTACTTTCACCAGCGTTTCTGGGTGAGCAAAAACAGGAAGGCAAAATGC
CGCAAAAAAGGGAATAAGGGCGACACGGAAATGTTGAATACTCATACTCTTCCTTTTTCAATATTATTGA
AGCATTTATCAGGGTTATTGTCTCATGAGCGGATACATATTTGAATGTATTTAGAAAAATAAACAAATAG
GGGTTCCGCGCACATTTCCCCGAAAAGTGCCACCTGACGTCTAAGAAACCATTATTATCATGACATTAAC
CTATAAAAATAGGCGTATCACGAGGCCCTTTCGTCTCGCGCGTTTCGGTGATGACGGTGAAAACCTCTGA
CACATGCAGCTCCCGGAGACGGTCACAGCTTGTCTGTAAGCGGATGCCGGGAGCAGACAAGCCCGTCAGG
GCGCGTCAGCGGGTGTTGGCGGGTGTCGGGGCTGGCTTAACTATGCGGCATCAGAGCAGATTGTACTGAG
AGTGCACCATATGCGGTGTGAAATACCGCACAGATGCGTAAGGAGAAAATACCGCATCAGGCGCCATTCG
CCATTCAGGCTGCGCAACTGTTGGGAAGGGCGATCGGTGCGGGCCTCTTCGCTATTACGCCAGCTGGCGA
AAGGGGGATGTGCTGCAAGGCGATTAAGTTGGGTAACGCCAGGGTTTTCCCAGTCACGACGTTGTAAAAC
GACGGCGCAAGGAATGGTGCATGCAAGGAGATGGCGCCCAACAGTCCCCCGGCCACGGGGCCTGCCACCA
TACCCACGCCGAAACAAGCGCTCATGAGCCCGAAGTGGCGAGCCCGATCTTCCCCATCGGTGATGTCGGC
GATATAGGCGCCAGCAACCGCACCTGTGGCGCCGGTGATGCCGGCCACGATGCGTCCGGCGTAGAGGCGA
TTAGTCCAATTTGTTAAAGACAGGATATCAGTGGTCCAGGCTCTAGTTTTGACTCAACAATATCACCAGC
TGAAGCCTATAGAGTACGAGCCATAGATAAAATAAAAGATTTTATTTAGTCTCCAGAAAAAGGGGGGAA
Features (pLannotate 1.2.2; 22 found; start..end, strand, type, name):
    579..920     +  misc_feature   MESV Ψ: packaging signal of murine embryonic stem cell virus
    987..1403    +  CDS            gag (truncated): truncated Moloney murine leukemia virus (MMLV) gag gene lacking the start codon
   1634..1760    +  ncRNA          3' miR-30a: sequence downstream of the 71-nt precursor of the human miR-30a microRNA (Zeng et al., 2002) miRNA
   1790..2289    +  promoter       PGK promoter: mouse phosphoglycerate kinase 1 promoter
   2310..2909    +  CDS            PuroR: puromycin N-acetyltransferase; pac from Streptomyces alboniger; confers resistance to puromycin
   3075..3537    +  misc_feature   IRES: internal ribosome entry site (IRES) of the encephalomyocarditis virus (EMCV)
   3551..4270    +  CDS            EGFP: the original enhanced GFP (Yang et al., 1996) mammalian codon-optimized
   4287..4313    +  misc_feature   MCS (fragment): pBluescript multiple cloning site
   4372..4886    +  LTR            3' LTR: 3' long terminal repeat from murine embryonic stem cell virus
   5048..5064    -  protein_bind   lac operator: The lac repressor binds to the lac operator to inhibit transcription in E. coli. This inhibition can be relieved by adding lactose or isopropyl-β-D-thiogalactopyranoside (IPTG). lac repressor encoded by lacI
   5072..5102    -  promoter       lac promoter: promoter for the E. coli lac operon
   5117..5138    -  protein_bind   CAP binding site: CAP binding activates transcription in the presence of cAMP. E. coli catabolite activator protein
   5151..5243    -  CDS            lacI (fragment): lac repressor; lacI; The lac repressor binds to the lac operator to inhibit transcription in E. coli. This inhibition can be relieved by adding lactose or isopropyl-β-D-thiogalactopyranoside (IPTG).
   5426..6014    -  rep_origin     ori: high-copy-number ColE1/pMB1/pBR322/pUC origin of replication
   6185..7045    -  CDS            AmpR: β-lactamase; bla; confers resistance to ampicillin, carbenicillin, and related antibiotics
   7046..7150    -  promoter       AmpR promoter: bla
   7245..7280    +  CDS            rop (fragment): Rop protein, which maintains plasmids at low copy number; rop
   7382..7481    +  misc_feature   bom (fragment): basis of mobility region from pBR322
   7487..7636    -  CDS            lacZα (fragment): LacZα fragment of β-galactosidase; lacZ fragment
   7636..7837    -  CDS            TcR (fragment): tetracycline efflux protein; tet; confers resistance to tetracycline
   7838..7936    +  CDS            env (fragment): murine leukemia virus gPr80 envelope polyprotein precursor; env; proteolytically cleaved into gp70SU and p15TM subunits
   7978..515     +  LTR            5' LTR (across the origin): 5' long terminal repeat from murine embryonic stem cell virus
