[The description below was written by a language model from this plasmid's Addgene catalogue record and pLannotate feature annotations shown in this document.]
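Description:
LEP-shMLL-AF9.1039 is an MSCV-based gammaretroviral RNAi vector for stable knockdown in mammalian cells, built on the LEP backbone (MSCV-LTR–mirE-shRNA–PGK-puro–IRES-GFP). The proviral region is bounded by 5′ and 3′ long terminal repeats of murine embryonic stem cell virus and carries the Ψ packaging signal plus a truncated, start-codon-less gag segment. Together these allow the transcript to be packaged into retroviral particles when the viral proteins are supplied in trans by a packaging system. In bacteria the plasmid is maintained through a high-copy ColE1/pUC-type origin and ampicillin resistance. Small fragments of lacI, lacZα, rop, bom, TcR and env annotated outside the provirus appear to be non-functional remnants of earlier cloning vectors.

The payload is a microRNA-embedded shRNA, cloned between XhoI and EcoRI, that targets the human MLL portion of the MLL-AF9 fusion oncogene transcript. It is transcribed from the 5′ LTR promoter and sits in a miR-30-derived (mirE) scaffold, so the hairpin is processed by the endogenous microRNA pathway. The feature table annotates only the 3′ miR-30a flanking sequence; the hairpin and 5′ flank are not separately annotated. Downstream, a mouse PGK promoter drives a bicistronic cassette in which puromycin N-acetyltransferase is followed by an EMCV IRES and EGFP. Transduced cells can therefore be selected with puromycin and tracked or sorted by green fluorescence. The stated purpose is retroviral expression of the MLL-AF9 shRNA with these two markers, and the associated publication concerns acute myeloid leukemia, which is consistent with depleting the fusion oncoprotein in leukemia cells.
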