Addgene plasmid #105566: LEP-shMLL-AF9.1039
Purpose: retrovirally express MLL-AF9 shRNA with puro resistance and GFP marker
Depositing lab: Christopher Vakoc. Depositing organization: Cold Spring Harbor Laboratory. Publication: A TFIID-SAGA Perturbation that Targets MYB and Suppresses Acute Myeloid Leukemia. Xu Y, Milazzo JP, Somerville TDD, Tarumoto Y, Huang YH, Ostrander EL, Wilkinson JE, Challen GA, Vakoc CR. Cancer Cell. 2018 Jan 8;33(1):13-28.e8. doi: 10.1016/j.ccell.2017.12.002. PubMed 29316427.
Backbone
  Vector backbone: LEP (MSCV-LTR-mirE-shRNA-PGK-puro-IRES-GFP)
  Vector type: Mammalian Expression, Retroviral, RNAi
  Selectable markers: Puromycin
Growth in bacteria
  Bacterial resistance: Ampicillin, 100 μg/mL
  Growth temperature: 37°C
  Growth strain: NEB Stable
  Copy number: Unknown
Gene/Insert
  Gene/Insert name: shRNA targeting MLL part of MLL-AF9 fusion
  gRNA/shRNA sequence: TGCTGTTGACAGTGAGCGATCCACTTACAAAAGAAGATAATAGTGAAGCCACAGATGTATTATCTTCTTTTGTAAGTGGAGTGCCTACTGCCTCGGA
  Species: H. sapiens (human)
  Promoter: MSCV-LTR
  Cloning method: Restriction Enzyme; 5′ cloning site XhoI (unknown if destroyed); 3′ cloning site EcoRI (unknown if destroyed)
  Sequencing primers: 5′ TGT TTG AAT GAG GCT TCA GTA C
Terms and licenses: Academic/Nonprofit Terms; Industry Terms: Not Available to Industry
How to cite: LEP-shMLL-AF9.1039 was a gift from Christopher Vakoc (Addgene plasmid # 105566 ; http://n2t.net/addgene:105566 ; RRID:Addgene_105566)
