>Addgene plasmid #105566 | LEP-shMLL-AF9.1039 | addgene partial sequence | sequence record 204157 | Addgene Partial NGS Result
GGGGCGGGGCGGGCGCCCGAAGGTCCTCCGGAGGCCCGGCATTCTGCACGCTTCAAAAGCGCACGTCTGC
CGCGCTGTTCTCCTCTTCCTCATCTCCGGGCCTTTCGACCTGCAGCCCAAGCTTACCATGACCGAGTACA
AGCCCACGGTGCGCCTCGCCACCCGCGACGACGTCCCCAGGGCCGTACGCACCCTCGCCGCCGCGTTCGC
CGACTACCCCGCCACGCGCCACACCGTCGATCCGGACCGCCACATCGAGCGGGTCACCGAGCTGCAAGAA
CTCTTCCTCACGCGCGTCGGGCTCGACATCGGCAAGGTGTGGGTCGCGGACGACGGCGCCGCGGTGGCGG
TCTGGACCACGCCGGAGAGCGTCGAAGCGGGGGCGGTGTTCGCCGAGATCGGCCCGCGCATGGCCGAGTT
GAGCGGTTCCCGGCTGGCCGCGCAGCAACAGATGGAAGGCCTCCTGGCGCCGCACCGGCCCAAGGAGCCC
GCGTGGTTCCTGGCCACCGTCGGCGTCTCGCCCGACCACCAGGGCAAGGGTCTGGGCAGCGCCGTCGTGC
TCCCCGGAGTGGAGGCGGCCGAGCGCGCCGGGGTGCCCGCCTTCCTGGAGACCTCCGCGCCCCGCAACCT
CCCCTTCTACGAGCGGCTCGGCTTCACCGTCACCGCCGACGTCGAGGTGCCCGAAGGACCGCGCACCTGG
TGCATGACCCGCAAGCCCGGTGCCTGACGCCCGCCCCACGACCCGCAGCGCCCGACCGAAAGGAGCGCAC
GACCCCATGCATCCAATTCCGCCCCCCCCCCCTAACGTTACTGGCCGAAGCCGCTTGGAATAAGGCCGGT
GTGCGTTTGTCTATATGTTATTTTCCACCATATTGCCGTCTTTTGGCAATGTGAGGGCCCGGAAACCTGG
CCCTGTCTTCTTGACGAGCATTCCTAGGGGTCTTTCCCCTCTCGCCAAAGGAATGCAAGGTCTGTTGAAT
GTCGTGAAGGAAGCAGTTCCTCTGGAAGCTTCTTGAAGACAAACAACGTCTGTAGCGACCCTTTGCAGGC
AGCGGAACCCCCCACCTGGCGACAGGTGCCTCTGCGGCCAAAAGCCACGTGTATAAGATACACCTGCAAA
GGCGGCACAACCCCAGTGCCACGTTGTGAGTTGGATAGTTGTGGAAAGAGTCAAATGGCTCTCCTCAAGC
GTATTCAACAAGGGGCTGAAGGATGCCCAGAAGGTACCCCATTGTATGGGATCTGATCTGGGGCCTCGGT
GCACATGCTTTACATGTGTTTAGTCGAGGTTAAAAAAACGTCTAGGCCCCCCGAACCACGGGGACGTGGT
TTTCCTTTGAAAAACACGATGATAATATGGCCACAACCATGGTGAGCAAGGGCGAGGAGCTGTTCACCGG
GGTGGTGCCCATCCTGGTCGAGCTGGACGGCGACGTAAACGGCCACAAGTTCAGCGTGTCTGGCGAGGGC
GAGGGCGATGCCACCTACGGCAAGCTGACCCTGAAGTTCATCTGCACCACCGGCAAGCTGCCCGTGCCCT
GGCCCACCCTCGTGACCACCCTGACCTACGGCGTGCAGTGCTTCAGCCGCTACCCCGACCACATGAAGCA
GCACGACTTCTTCAAGTCCGCCATGCCCGAAGGCTACGTCCAGGAGCGCACCATCTTCTTCAAGGACGAC
GGCAACTACAAGACCCGCGCCGAGGTGAAGTTCGAGGGCGACACCCTGGTGAACCGCATCGAGCTGAAGG
GCATCGACTTCAAGGAGGACGGCAACATCCTGGGGCACAAGCTGGAGTACAACTACAACAGCCACAACGT
CTATATCATGGCCGACAAGCAGAAGAACGGCATCAAGGCGAACTTCAAGATCCGCCACAACATCGAGGAC
GGCAGCGTGCAGCTCGCCGACCACTACCAGCAGAACACCCCCATCGGCGACGGCCCCGTGCTGCTGCCCG
ACAACCACTACCTGAGCACCCAGTCCGCCCTGAGCAAAGACCCCAACGAGAAGCGCGATCACATGGTCCT
GCTGGAGTTCGTGACCGCCGCCGGGATCACTCTCGGCATGGACGAGCTGTACAAGTAATGAATTAATTAA
GAATTATCAAGCTTATCGATACCGTCGACCTGCAGCCAAGCTTATCGATAAAATAAAAGATTTTATTTAG
TCTCCAGAAAAAGGGGGGAATGAAAGACCCCACCTGTAGGTTTGGCAAGCTAGCTTAAGTAACGCCATTT
TGCAAGGCATGGAAAATACATAACTGAGAATAGAGAAGTTCAGATCAAGGTTAGGAACAGAGAGACAGCA
GAATATGGGCCAAACAGGATATCTGTGGTAAGCAGTTCCTGCCCCGGCTCAGGGCCAAGAACAGATGGTC
CCCAGATGCGGTCCCGCCCTCAGCAGTTTCTAGAGAACCATCAGATGTTTCCAGGGTGCCCCAAGGACCT
GAAATGACCCTGTGCCTTATTTGAACTAACCAATCAGTTCGCTTCTCGCTTCTGTTCGCGCGCTTCTGCT
CCCCGAGCTCAATAAAAGAGCCCACAACCCCTCACTCGGCGCGCCAGTCCTCCGATAGACTGCGTCGCCC
GGGTACCCGTGTATCCAATAAACCCTCTTGCAGTTGCATCCGACTTGTGGTCTCGCTGTTCCTTGGGAGG
GTCTCCTCTGAGTGATTGACTACCCGTCAGCGGGGGTCTTTCATGGGTAACAGTTTCTTGAAGTTGGAGA
ACAACATTCTGAGGGTAGGAGTCGAATATTAAGTAATCCTGACTCAATTAGCCACTGTTTTGAATCCACA
TACTCCAATACTCCTGAAATAGTTCATTATGGACAGCGCAGAAAGAGCTGGGGAGAATTGTGAAATTGTT
ATCCGCTCACAATTCCACACAACATACGAGCCGGAAGCATAAAGTGTAAAGCCTGGGGTGCCTAATGAGT
GAGCTAACTCACATTAATTGCGTTGCGCTCACTGCCCGCTTTCCAGTCGGGAAACCTGTCGTGCCAGCTG
CATTAATGAATCGGCCAACGCGCGGGGAGAGGCGGTTTGCGTATTGGGCGCTCTTCCGCTTCCTCGCTCA
CTGACTCGCTGCGCTCGGTCGTTCGGCTGCGGCGAGCGGTATCAGCTCACTCAAAGGCGGTAATACGGTT
ATCCACAGAATCAGGGGATAACGCAGGAAAGAACATGTGAGCAAAAGGCCAGCAAAAGGCCAGGAACCGT
AAAAAGGCCGCGTTGCTGGCGTTTTTCCATAGGCTCCGCCCCCCTGACGAGCATCACAAAAATCGACGCT
CAAGTCAGAGGTGGCGAAACCCGACAGGACTATAAAGATACCAGGCGTTTCCCCCTGGAAGCTCCCTCGT
GCGCTCTCCTGTTCCGACCCTGCCGCTTACCGGATACCTGTCCGCCTTTCTCCCTTCGGGAAGCGTGGCG
CTTTCTCATAGCTCACGCTGTAGGTATCTCAGTTCGGTGTAGGTCGTTCGCTCCAAGCTGGGCTGTGTGC
ACGAACCCCCCGTTCAGCCCGACCGCTGCGCCTTATCCGGTAACTATCGTCTTGAGTCCAACCCGGTAAG
ACACGACTTATCGCCACTGGCAGCAGCCACTGGTAACAGGATTAGCAGAGCGAGGTATGTAGGCGGTGCT
ACAGAGTTCTTGAAGTGGTGGCCTAACTACGGCTACACTAGAAGAACAGTATTTGGTATCTGCGCTCTGC
TGAAGCCAGTTACCTTCGGAAAAAGAGTTGGTAGCTCTTGATCCGGCAAACAAACCACCGCTGGTAGCGG
TGGTTTTTTTGTTTGCAAGCAGCAGATTACGCGCAGAAAAAAAGGATCTCAAGAAGATCCTTTGATCTTT
TCTACGGGGTCTGACGCTCAGTGGAACGAAAACTCACGTTAAGGGATTTTGGTCATGAGATTATCAAAAA
GGATCTTCACCTAGATCCTTTTAAATTAAAAATGAAGTTTTAAATCAATCTAAAGTATATATGAGTAAAC
TTGGTCTGACAGTTACCAATGCTTAATCAGTGAGGCACCTATCTCAGCGATCTGTCTATTTCGTTCATCC
ATAGTTGCCTGACTCCCCGTCGTGTAGATAACTACGATACGGGAGGGCTTACCATCTGGCCCCAGTGCTG
CAATGATACCGCGAGACCCACGCTCACCGGCTCCAGATTTATCAGCAATAAACCAGCCAGCCGGAAGGGC
CGAGCGCAGAAGTGGTCCTGCAACTTTATCCGCCTCCATCCAGTCTATTAATTGTTGCCGGGAAGCTAGA
GTAAGTAGTTCGCCAGTTAATAGTTTGCGCAACGTTGTTGCCATTGCTACAGGCATCGTGGTGTCACGCT
CGTCGTTTGGTATGGCTTCATTCAGCTCCGGTTCCCAACGATCAAGGCGAGTTACATGATCCCCCATGTT
GTGCAAAAAAGCGGTTAGCTCCTTCGGTCCTCCGATCGTTGTCAGAAGTAAGTTGGCCGCAGTGTTATCA
CTCATGGTTATGGCAGCACTGCATAATTCTCTTACTGTCATGCCATCCGTAAGATGCTTTTCTGTGACTG
GTGAGTACTCAACCAAGTCATTCTGAGAATAGTGTATGCGGCGACCGAGTTGCTCTTGCCCGGCGTCAAT
ACGGGATAATACCGCGCCACATAGCAGAACTTTAAAAGTGCTCATCATTGGAAAACGTTCTTCGGGGCGA
AAACTCTCAAGGATCTTACCGCTGTTGAGATCCAGTTCGATGTAACCCACTCGTGCACCCAACTGATCTT
CAGCATCTTTTACTTTCACCAGCGTTTCTGGGTGAGCAAAAACAGGAAGGCAAAATGCCGCAAAAAAGGG
AATAAGGGCGACACGGAAATGTTGAATACTCATACTCTTCCTTTTTCAATATTATTGAAGCATTTATCAG
GGTTATTGTCTCATGAGCGGATACATATTTGAATGTATTTAGAAAAATAAACAAATAGGGGTTCCGCGCA
CATTTCCCCGAAAAGTGCCACCTGACGTCTAAGAAACCATTATTATCATGACATTAACCTATAAAAATAG
GCGTATCACGAGGCCCTTTCGTCTCGCGCGTTTCGGTGATGACGGTGAAAACCTCTGACACATGCAGCTC
CCGGAGACGGTCACAGCTTGTCTGTAAGCGGATGCCGGGAGCAGACAAGCCCGTCAGGGCGCGTCAGCGG
GTGTTGGCGGGTGTCGGGGCTGGCTTAACTATGCGGCATCAGAGCAGATTGTACTGAGAGTGCACCATAT
GCGGTGTGAAATACCGCACAGATGCGTAAGGAGAAAATACCGCATCAGGCGCCATTCGCCATTCAGGCTG
CGCAACTGTTGGGAAGGGCGATCGGTGCGGGCCTCTTCGCTATTACGCCAGCTGGCGAAAGGGGGATGTG
CTGCAAGGCGATTAAGTTGGGTAACGCCAGGGTTTTCCCAGTCACGACGTTGTAAAACGACGGCGCAAGG
AATGGTGCATGCAAGGAGATGGCGCCCAACAGTCCCCCGGCCACGGGGCCTGCCACCATACCCACGCCGA
AACAAGCGCTCATGAGCCCGAAGTGGCGAGCCCGATCTTCCCCATCGGTGATGTCGGCGATATAGGCGCC
AGCAACCGCACCTGTGGCGCCGGTGATGCCGGCCACGATGCGTCCGGCGTAGAGGCGATTAGTCCAATTT
GTTAAAGACAGGATATCAGTGGTCCAGGCTCTAGTTTTGACTCAACAATATCACCAGCTGAAGCCTATAG
AGTACGAGCCATAGATAAAATAAAAGATTTTATTTAGTCTCCAGAAAAAGGGGGGAATGAAAGACCCCAC
CTGTAGGTTTGGCAAGCTAGCTTAAGTAACGCCATTTTGCAAGGCATGGAAAATACATAACTGAGAATAG
AGAAGTTCAGATCAAGGTTAGGAACAGAGAGACAGCAGAATATGGGCCAAACAGGATATCTGTGGTAAGC
AGTTCCTGCCCCGGCTCAGGGCCAAGAACAGATGGTCCCCAGATGCGGTCCCGCCCTCAGCAGTTTCTAG
AGAACCATCAGATGTTTCCAGGGTGCCCCAAGGACCTGAAATGACCCTGTGCCTTATTTGAACTAACCAA
TCAGTTCGCTTCTCGCTTCTGTTCGCGCGCTTCTGCTCCCCGAGCTCAATAAAAGAGCCCACAACCCCTC
ACTCGGCGCGCCAGTCCTCCGATAGACTGCGTCGCCCGGGTACCCGTATTCCCAATAAAGCCTCTTGCTG
TTTGCATCCGAATCGTGGACTCGCTGATCCTTGGGAGGGTCTCCTCAGATTGATTGACTGCCCACCTCGG
GGGTCTTTCATTTGGAGGTTCCACCGAGATTTGGAGACCCCTGCCCAGGGACCACCGACCCCCCCGCCGG
GAGGTAAGCTGGCCAGCGGTCGTTTCGTGTCTGTCTCTGTCTTTGTGCGTGTTTGTGCCGGCATCTAATG
TTTGCGCCTGCGTCTGTACTAGTTAGCTAACTAGCTCTGTATCTGGCGGACCCGTGGTGGAACTGACGAG
TTCTGAACACCCGGCCGCAACCCTGGGAGACGTCCCAGGGACTTTGGGGGCCGTTTTTGTGGCCCGACCT
GAGGAAGGGAGTCGATGTGGAATCCGACCCCGTCAGGATATGTGGTTCTGGTAGGAGACGAGAACCTAAA
ACAGTTCCCGCCTCCGTCTGAATTTTTGCTTTCGGTTTGGAACCGAAGCCGCGCGTCTTGTCTGCTGCAG
CGCTGCAGCATCGTTCTGTGTTGTCTCTGTCTGACTGTGTTTCTGTATTTGTCTGAAAATTAGGGCCAGA
CTGTTACCACTCCCTTAAGTTTGACCTTAGGTCACTGGAAAGATGTCGAGCGGATCGCTCACAACCAGTC
GGTAGATGTCAAGAAGAGACGTTGGGTTACCTTCTGCTCTGCAGAATGGCCAACCTTTAACGTCGGATGG
CCGCGAGACGGCACCTTTAACCGAGACCTCATCACCCAGGTTAAGATCAAGGTCTTTTCACCTGGCCCGC
ATGGACACCCAGACCAGGTCCCCTACATCGTGACCTGGGAAGCCTTGGCTTTTGACCCCCCTCCCTGGGT
CAAGCCCTTTGTACACCCTAAGCCTCCGCCTCCTCTTCCTCCATCCGCCCCGTCTCTCCCCCTTGAACCT
CCTCGTTCGACCCCGCCTCGATCCTCCCTTTATCCAGCCCTCACTCCTTCTCTAGGCGCCGGAATTAGAT
CTCTCGACTAGGGATAACAGGGTAATTGTTTGAATGAGGCTTCAGTACTTTACAGAATCGTTGCCTGCAC
ATCTTGGAAACACTTGCTGGGATTACTTCGACTTCTTAACCCAACAGAAGGCTCGAGAAGGTATATTGCT
GTTGACAGTGAGCGATCCACTTACAAAAGAAGATAATAGTGAAGCCACAGATGTATTATCTTCTTTTGTA
AGTGGAGTGCCTACTGCCTCGGACTTCAAGGGGCTAGAATTCGAGCAATTATCTTGTTTACTAAAACTGA
ATACCTTGCTATCTCTTTGATACATTTTTACAAAGCTGAATTAAAATGGTATAAATTAAATCACTTTTTT
CAATTGACGCGTGATCTAATTCTACCGGGTAGGGGAGGCGCTTTTCCCAAGGCAGTCTGGAGCATGCGCT
TTAGCAGCCCCGCTGGGCACTTGGCGCTACACAAGTGGCCTCTGGCCTCGCACACATTCCACATCCACCG
GTAGGCGCCAACCGGCTCCGTTCTTTGGTGGCCCCTTCGCGCCACCTTCTACTCCTCCCCTAGTCAGGAA
GTTCCCCCCCGCCCCGCAGCTCGCGTCGTGCAGGACGTGACAAATGGAAGTAGCACGTCTCACTAGTCTC
GTGCAGATGGACAGCACCGCTGAGCAATGGAAGCGGGTAGGCCTTTGGGGCAGCGGCCAATAGCAGCTTT
GCTCCTTCGCTTTCTGGGCTCAGAGGCTGGGAAGGGGTGGGTCCGGGGG
